>Addgene plasmid #115678 | pGMGUS | addgene full sequence | sequence record 226848 | Addgene NGS Result
CTAGTATCGGACGTCTATCGGCGCGTCAGGAGCGAGCAGGGGCAATGAACGGCCACACCAATGCCAGGAT
CAACAGGACCCAGAAATGGCACGAGCCCGGGATTGGCCTCCCGGGCTCGCCGCCCCCGAACCGGCGCAGC
ATGCCGAGTGAGGACGTTTGCTCTGTGACGAGCGTACGAGAGAACAGCGCGTCGACACCACCGCGCCCCG
CCGGACCGAAGTGCCACTGCGGCACCCCGATCGTCCACATCCCCGGGAAGCGCCCCAAAATCTACTGCTC
GGACGCCTGCCGAAAGCGCGCAAAGCGTCTCATTGCGGACCAGTCACGCAGCGTAGCAAGCACGACTACA
GCGGGTAATCCGGACGCGGGCTTTAGTAGTAAGGGAAAATCTCCGTCCACTGCAGGTCAGAGCGCTGTAA
CTGGAACGGGTTCTACCCCAAACGAGGGTGCCGCGACAGCCGGGCGGGAGGACCCGCGCGACGAGCGGTT
CGCCCGGCGGGACCGGCACCAGACGGTGTCGCTGAACGAGGCGTTCAAGGGCTGCGGGACCCGGCTCACT
GCCGGGACGGCCGAGCTGATGTGGAAGCCGGGCGAGGCGACGTGGGGCAACACGTGCCGCTGCAACAACG
TCCACACCTGCCCGTGGTGCATGAGCCGCATCCTGGCCGTACGGGGCTCGAACGTGCAGCTCGCCGCCGA
CGGTCTCGCGGACGCCGGGTACGGGCTGCACCTTGGCACGAACACGTTGCGCCACTTCGAGCGCATGGCG
TTCGGCACCGTCCGCAAGGGAATGCGGCACGGCCTGGTCGCGGTCTTGCACGACGGCTGGAAGGGCGCGT
ACGGCTCGTCCGGCCGCCGCTGGCGCACGATGCGCGACGACTTCGGGATCATCGGCTACGAGCGGGCCTT
CGAGGACACCTTCGGCTGGGGCTCCGGCTGGCACCTGCACTGGCACACGCTCTGGGTCACCCGCGAGGTG
CTCGGCCCGGACGCCCAGGCCGCGTTCCGCGACGCACTCGCCGGAGCCTGGGCCGCCGGGGTCGAATCCG
CGGGCGGCTACACCGTCAGCGAGACGTGCGACCGGCCCGGTTGCTCCTGTGAGGGCAAGGGCCACGGCAC
CGACGTGCGCCCACTCAACGGCGCGGACGCCGCTGACGGCGATGCGGGCAAGCAGGCCCGCTACCTCTAC
AAGGACGGCGACAAGACCAAGGGCGGCGTCGCCAAGATCGGCCTGGAGCTGGCCGGACAGAACTTCAAGG
CCGGTCGCGGCGACGACCGCATGGGACCGCTCGACCTGGGCGACGCGGCGGCCGCCGAGCTGCAGCGGCT
TCGTCGGCCCGGCCCGTTCGTCGAGAAGTACCGCGAGCGCGAGTTCGGCGTCTTCCAGGTCCGCAAGCAC
TACCGGTCGCAGAACCTGAACCGGCTGATCAAGGAACTCGGCATCCAGCAGGACGTCCGCACCGAGGAGG
AGATCACCGACGACACCGAGGGCCTGGTCGCCATCGCGGTCATCCCGGCCTACATCTGGTACCGATACAT
CGCCCGCGTCGCCGGACGTCGCCTCGACCTCATCAAGGTCGCCGAGACGTACGGCCTACCGGGCGTCCGG
CGGCTCGTCGAGTCCTGGGGCCTGGTGTGGGGCAAGGACGTCCTGGACCCGCCCGCCCCGGAAGCGCCGG
CCGCGCCGGGCGACCTTGACGCTGACCAGATGAGGTTCGAGGTCATGTCCGAGGAGGAAGCTGCTTTCCG
CGAGGCGCGCCGGAAGGCCAACGAGGCCCGCACGGAGGAGCTGGCCGCTTCGCTCGACCGAGTGCGTCAG
CCGAAGAAGGAGGCGATCCGCCCGACGATCAGCCTTCGGAAGCGCCTGAAGCCGAAGCCGGTCACCGTCG
ACGTCAAGACTCCCCCGCCCGGCGCCGCGTCGCCCGTGTGCCGCCGCTGCAAGGGCAAGCTCGCCCCGGT
ACTCCAGCCCTGGGGCCAGCACCCCGGAGACTGCCTCCGCGTCGACACAGCGGTCGCGTAGGGCCGCTGA
GGGACCGCCATGAGACCGCCACCCCGGACATCCGGGTGGCGGTCTCATGGCGGTCCCGGCGCGAAAGCCG
AGGGTCTGCCTGCCGTGAGGTGGCCGGCGGACCTGGGTTACTGCTGGAATCCCGCGCCCAGTCCGAGCGT
CCGCCGGCGCTTTTCACCTGGCTCCAATTGTACATCGGATCCATATGACGTCGACGCGTCTGCAGAAGCT
TCGAATTCGAGCTCCCGGGTACCATGGCATGCCTGCAGGTCGACGGATCTTTTCCGCTGCATAACCCTGC
TTCGGGGTCATTATAGCGATTTTTTCGGTATATCCATCCTTTTTCGCACGATATACAGGATTTTGCCAAA
GGGTTCGTGTAGACTTTCCTTGGTGTATCCAACGGCGTCAGCCGGGCAGGATAGGTGAAGTAGGCCCACC
CGCGAGCGGGTGTTCCTTCTTCACTGTCCCTTATTCGCACCTGGCGGTGCTCAACGGGAATCCTGCTCTG
CGAGGCTGGCCGGCTACCGCCGGCGTAACAGATGAGGGCAAGCGGATGGCTGATGAAACCAAGCCAACCA
GGAAGGGCAGCCCACCTATCAAGGTGTACTGCCTTCCAGACGAACGAAGAGCGATTGAGGAAAAGGCGGC
GGCGGCCGGCATGAGCCTGTCGGCCTACCTGCTGGCCGTCGGCCAGGGCTACAAAATCACGGGCGTCGTG
GACTATGAGCACGTCCGCGAGCTGGCCCGCATCAATGGCGACCTGGGCCGCCTGGGCGGCCTGCTGAAAC
TCTGGCTCACCGACGACCCGCGCACGGCGCGGTTCGGTGATGCCACGATCCTCGCCCTGCTGGCGAAGAT
CGAAGAGAAGCAGGACGAGCTTGGCAAGGTCATGATGGGCGTGGTCCGCCCGAGGGCAGAGCCATGACTT
TTTTAGCCGCTAAAACGGCCGGGGGGTGCGCGTGATTGCCAAGCACGTCCCCATGCGCTCCATCAAGAAG
AGCGACTTCGCGGAGCTGGTGAAGTACATCACCGACGAGCAAGGCAAGACCGATCCCCGGGGACCTGCAG
GTCGACTCTAGCTGGCTGGCCAGGGCCCGATACGTCGCGGTGAGTTCAGGCTTTTTCATATCTCATTGCC
CCCGGACGAGCGTCTGCTCCGCCATTCGCCGTCCGCCGTGCCAATCGGATCAGCCGTCCAAATGCGGGAT
TTTCGTTAGTCGGAGGCCAAACGGCATTGAGCGTCAGCATATCATCAGCGAGCTGAAGAAAGACAATCCC
CGATCCGCTCCACGTGTTGCCCCAGCAATCAGCGCGACCTTGCCCCTCCAACGTCATCTCGTTCTCCGCT
CATGAGCTCAGCCAATCGACTGGCGAGCGGCATCGCATTCTTCGCATCCCGCCTCTGGCGGATGCAGGAA
GATCAACGGATCTCGGCCCAGTTGACCCAGGGCTGTCGCCACAATGTCGCGGGAGCGGATCAACCGAGCA
AAGGCATGACCGACTGGACCTTCCTTCTGAAGGCTCTTCTCCTTGAGCCACCTGTCCGCCAAGGCAAAGC
GCTCACAGCAGTGGTCATTCTCGAGATAATCGACGCGTACCAACTTGCCATCCTGAAGAATGGTGCAGTG
TCTCGGCACCCCATAGGGAACCTTTGCCATCAACTCGGCAAGATGCAGCGTCGTGTTGGCATCGTGTCCC
ACGCCGAGGAGAAGTACCTGCCCATCGAGTTCATGGACACGGGCGACCGGGCTTGCAGGCGAGTGAGGTG
GCAGGGGCAATGGATCAGAGATGATCTGCTCTGCCTGTGGCCCCGCTGCCGCAAAGGCAAATGGATGGGC
GCTGCGCTTTACATTTGGCAGGCGCCAGAATGTGTCAGAGACAACTCCAAGGTCCGGTGTAACGGGCGAC
GTGGCAGGATCGAACGGCTCGTCGTCCAGACCTGACCACGAGGGCATGACGAGCGTCCCTCCCGGACCCA
GCGCAGCACGCAGGGCCTCGATCAGTCCAAGTGGCCCATCTTCGAGGGGCCGGACGCTACGGAAGGAGCT
GTGGACCAGCAGCACACCGCCGGGGGTAACCCCAAGGTTGAGAAGCTGACCGATGAGCTCGGCTTTTCGC
CATTCGTATTGCACGACATTGCACTCCACCGCTGATGACATCAGTCGATCATAGCACGATCAACGGCACT
GTTGCAAATAGTCGGTGGTGATAAACTTATCATCCCCTTTTGCTGATGGAGCTGCACATGAACCAAAAGG
ATCTAGGTGAAGATCCTTTTTGATAATCTCATGACCAAAATCCCTTAACGTGAGTTTTCGTTCCACTGAG
CGTCAGACCCCGTAGAAAAGATCAAAGGATCTTCTTGAGATCCTTTTTTTCTGCGCGTAATCTGCTGCTT
GCAAACAAAAAAACCACCGCTACCAGCGGTGGTTTGTTTGCCGGATCAAGAGCTACCAACTCTTTTTCCG
AAGGTAACTGGCTTCGGCAGAGCGCAGATACCAAATACTGTTCTTCTAGTGTAGCCGTAGTTAGGCCACC
ACTTCAAGAACTCTGTAGCACCGCCTACATACCTCGCTCTGCTAATCCTGTTACCAGTGGCTGCTGCCAG
TGGCGATAAGTCGTGTCTTACCGGGTTGGACTCAAGACGATAGTTACCGGATAAGGCGCAGCGGTCGGGC
TGAACGGGGGGTTCGTGCACACAGCCCAGCTTGGAGCGAACGACCTACACCGAACTGAGATACCTACAGC
GTGAGCTATGAGAAAGCGCCACGCTTCCCGAAGGGAGAAAGGCGGACAGGTATCCGGTAAGCGGCAGGGT
CGGAACAGGAGAGCGCACGAGGGAGCTTCCAGGGGGAAACGCCTGGTATCTTTATAGTCCTGTCGGGTTT
CGCCACCTCTGACTTGAGCGTCGATTTTTGTGATGCTCGTCAGGGGGGCGGAGCCTATGGAAAAACGCCA
GCAACGCGGCCTTTTTACGGTTCCTGGCCTTTTGCTGGCCTTTTGCTCACATGTTCTTTCCTGCGTTATC
CCCTGATTCTGTGGATAACCGTATTACCGCCTTTGAGTGAGCTGATACCGCTCGCCGCAGCCGAACGACC
GAGCGCAGCGAGTCAGTGAGCGAGGAAGCGGAAGAGCGCCCAATACGCAAACCGCCTCTCCCCGCGCGTT
GGCCGATTCATTAATGCAGCTGGCACGACAGGTTTCCCGACTGGAAAGCGCGCAGTGAGCGCAACGCAAT
TAATGTGAGTTAGCTCACTCATTAGGCACCCCAGGCTTTACACTTTATGCTTCCGGCTCGTATGTTGTGT
GGAATTGTGAGCGGATAACAATTTCACACAGGAAACAGCTATGACATGATTACGAATTGTACCGGGCCCC
CCCTCGAGGTCCAGCCCGACCCGAGCACGCGCCGGCACGCCTGGTCGATGTCGGACCGGAGTTCGAGGTA
CGCGGCTTGCAGGTCCAGGAAGGGGACGTCCATGCGAGTGTCCGTTCGAGTGGCGGCTTGCGCCCGATGC
TAGTCGCGGTTGATCGGCGATCGCAGGTGCACGCGGTCGATCTTGACGGCTGGCGAGAGGTGCGGGGAGG
ATCTGACCGACGCGGTCCACACGTGGCACCGCGATGCTGTTGTGGGCACAATCGTGCCGGTTGGTAGGAT
CGACGGTATCGATAAGCTAGTCGAGCAACGGAGGTACGGACATGCTGCGGCCCGTCGAAACCCCGACCCG
CGAGATCAAGAAGCTGGACGGCCTGTGGGCGTTCAGCCTCGACCGGGAGAACTGCGGTATCGACCAGCGG
TGGTGGGAGAGCGCCCTCCAGGAGTCGCGCGCCATCGCCGTCCCCGGCAGCTTCAACGACCAGTTCGCGG
ACGCGGACATCCGCAACTACGCGGGGAACGTCTGGTATCAGCGGGAGGTGTTCATCCCCAAGGGCTGGGC
CGGTCAGCGCATCGTGCTGCGCTTCGACGCCGTGACCCACTACGGCAAGGTCTGGGTCAACAACCAGGAA
GTGATGGAGCACCAGGGCGGCTACACGCCCTTCGAGGCGGACGTGACCCCGTACGTCATCGCCGGCAAGT
CGGTCCGCATCACGGTCTGCGTCAACAACGAGCTCAACTGGCAGACCATCCCGCCCGGCATGGTGATCAC
GGACGAGAACGGCAAGAAGAAGCAGAGCTACTTCCACGACTTCTTCAACTACGCCGGCATCCACCGCTCG
GTCATGCTGTACACGACGCCGAACACCTGGGTCGACGACATCACGGTGGTCACCCACGTGGCCCAGGACT
GCAACCACGCGTCCGTGGACTGGCAGGTCGTCGCCAACGGCGACGTGAGCGTGGAGCTCCGCGACGCCGA
GCAGCAGGTCGTGGCGACCGGGCAGGGCACCTCGGGGACCCTCCAGGTCGTGAACCCCCACCTCTGGCAG
CCGGGTGAGGGCTACCTGTACGAGCTGTGCGTGACGGCGAAGAGCCAGACCGAGTGCGACATCTACCCCC
TGCGCGTCGGCATCCGGTCCGTGGCGGTCAAGGGCGAGCAGTTCCTGATCAACCACAAGCCGTTCTACTT
CACGGGCTTCGGTCGGCACGAGGACGCCGACCTCCGCGGCAAGGGCTTCGACAACGTCCTGATGGTCCAC
GACCACGCCCTGATGGACTGGATCGGCGCCAACTCGTACCGGACCTCGCACTACCCGTACGCGGAAGAGA
TGCTGGACTGGGCGGACGAGCACGGGATCGTCGTCATCGACGAAACCGCCGCGGTGGGCTTCAACCTGTC
CCTCGGCATCGGCTTCGAGGCCGGCAACAAGCCGAAAGAGCTCTACTCCGAAGAGGCCGTCAACGGCGAA
ACCCAGCAGGCCCACCTCCAGGCGATCAAAGAGCTCATCGCCCGCGACAAGAACCACCCGTCCGTCGTGA
TGTGGTCGATCGCCAACGAGCCGGACACCCGGCCGCAGGGTGCCCGGGAGTACTTCGCCCCGCTGGCCGA
GGCCACCCGGAAGCTCGACCCCACCCGGCCCATCACCTGCGTGAACGTGATGTTCTGCGACGCCCACACG
GACACCATCTCCGACCTCTTCGACGTCCTGTGCCTGAACCGCTACTACGGCTGGTACGTGCAGTCCGGGG
ACCTGGAAACGGCCGAGAAGGTCCTGGAGAAAGAGCTGCTGGCGTGGCAGGAGAAGCTGCACCAGCCGAT
CATCATCACCGAGTACGGCGTGGACACGCTGGCCGGTCTGCACTCCATGTACACCGACATGTGGTCCGAA
GAGTACCAGTGCGCGTGGCTGGACATGTACCACCGCGTGTTCGACCGCGTCAGCGCGGTCGTCGGCGAGC
AGGTGTGGAACTTCGCCGACTTCGCCACCTCCCAGGGCATCCTCCGCGTCGGGGGCAACAAGAAGGGCAT
CTTCACCCGGGACCGCAAGCCCAAGTCGGCGGCGTTCCTGCTCCAGAAGCGGTGGACCGGGATGAACTTC
GGGGAGAAGCCGCAGCAGGGCGGGAAGCAGTGATAAGCATTACCCTGTTATCCCTAGTT
Features (pLannotate 1.2.2; 16 found; start..end, strand, type, name):
    579..2021    +  CDS            pSG5 Rep: replication initiator protein from the Streptomyces ghanaensis plasmid pSG5; rep
   2267..2284    -  misc_feature   MCS (fragment): pUC18/19 multiple cloning site
   2424..2533    +  oriT           oriT: incP origin of transfer
   2566..2937    +  CDS            traJ: oriT-recognizing protein; traJ
   2975..3064    +  CDS            traI (fragment): TRAI6_ECOLX - Experimental evidence at protein level: Swiss-Prot protein existence level 1. The initiation process of transfer DNA synthesis requires the interaction of at least three plasmid-specific components (TraH, I, and J) at the transfer origin resulting in the assembly of a specialised nucleoprotein complex - the relaxosome. Site- and strand-specific cleavage at the transfer origin is dependent on TraI and TraJ. From Escherichia coli.
   3074..3091    -  misc_feature   MCS (fragment): pUC18/19 multiple cloning site
   3371..4171    -  CDS            ApmR: aminoglycoside 3-N-acetyltransferase type IV ; aac(3)IV; confers resistance to apramycin (Paget and Davies, 1996)
   4375..4963    +  rep_origin     ori: high-copy-number ColE1/pMB1/pBR322/pUC origin of replication
   5146..5238    +  CDS            lacI (fragment): lac repressor; lacI; The lac repressor binds to the lac operator to inhibit transcription in E. coli. This inhibition can be relieved by adding lactose or isopropyl-β-D-thiogalactopyranoside (IPTG).
   5251..5272    +  protein_bind   CAP binding site: CAP binding activates transcription in the presence of cAMP. E. coli catabolite activator protein
   5287..5317    +  promoter       lac promoter: promoter for the E. coli lac operon
   5325..5341    +  protein_bind   lac operator: The lac repressor binds to the lac operator to inhibit transcription in E. coli. This inhibition can be relieved by adding lactose or isopropyl-β-D-thiogalactopyranoside (IPTG). lac repressor encoded by lacI
   5379..5401    -  misc_feature   MCS (fragment): pBluescript multiple cloning site
   5389..5493    -  CDS            eryC1 (fragment): ERBS_SACEN - Also known as eryCI. Protein inferred from homology: Swiss-Prot protein existence level 3. Sensor protein that transfers the signal of environmental stimuli to the regulatory region of target genes to activate or repress transcription of erythromycin biosynthesis genes. From Saccharopolyspora erythraea (strain ATCC 11635 / DSM 40517 / JCM 4748 / NBRC 13426 / NCIMB 8594 / NRRL 2338).
   5670..5688    -  misc_feature   MCS (fragment): pBluescript multiple cloning site
   5712..7520    +  CDS            uidA: BGLR_ECOLI - Also known as gurA, gusA. Experimental evidence at protein level: Swiss-Prot protein existence level 1. From Escherichia coli (strain K12).
