[The description below was written by a language model from this plasmid's Addgene catalogue record and pLannotate feature annotations shown in this document.]
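Description:
pGMGUS is an E. coli–Streptomyces shuttle vector built on the Streptomyces ghanaensis plasmid pSG5 and intended for gene knockout experiments. In E. coli it replicates from a high-copy ColE1/pUC-type origin and is selected with apramycin through the aac(3)IV acetyltransferase gene, a marker that also functions in Streptomyces. In the actinomycete host, replication depends on the pSG5 Rep initiator protein. According to the depositor this replicon is temperature sensitive, working only below about 37°C, so raising the temperature eliminates free plasmid and selects for clones in which the vector has integrated through cloned homology arms. An incP (RP4-type) oriT with traJ and a fragment of traI is annotated. This would permit conjugative mobilisation from a suitable E. coli donor into Streptomyces, although the record does not describe that use explicitly.

The distinguishing payload is a β-glucuronidase reporter, gusA (uidA), which the catalogue lists with the ermE* promoter. The annotation shows a fragment of the Saccharopolyspora erythraea eryCI region just upstream of the gusA coding sequence, consistent with an ermE-derived promoter segment. Because the reporter sits on the vector backbone, colonies can be scored with X-gluc: single-crossover integrants retain GUS activity and stain, whereas double-crossover clones that have lost the vector do not. This simplifies identification of the desired mutants. Remnants of pUC and pBluescript polylinkers and a lac promoter/operator region are present near the reporter. The specific cloning sites are not recorded. The catalogue also names the thiostrepton resistance gene tsr as part of the insert, but no tsr feature appears in the generated annotation of the 7,549 nt sequence, so its presence cannot be confirmed from the table.
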