Addgene plasmid #115678: pGMGUS
Purpose: E.coli-Streptomyces shuttle vector, for gene knock out experiments
Depositing lab: Günther Muth. Depositing organization: Eberhard Karls Universitaet Tuebingen.
Backbone
  Vector backbone: pSG5
  Vector type: Gene knock out
Growth in bacteria
  Bacterial resistance: Apramycin, 25 μg/mL
  Growth temperature: 37°C
  Growth strain: DH5alpha
  Copy number: High Copy
Gene/Insert
  Gene/Insert name: gusA, aac(3)IV, tsr
  Species: Streptomyces
  Promoter: ermE*
  Cloning method: Restriction Enzyme; 5′ cloning site unknown (unknown if destroyed); 3′ cloning site unknown (unknown if destroyed)
  Sequencing primers: 5′ M13 Reverse
Terms and licenses: Academic/Nonprofit Terms; Industry Terms: Not Available to Industry
Depositor comments: Thermosensitive replication (< 37°C) in Streptomyces, Detection of single/double cross over by X-gluc colour reaction , aac(3)IV
How to cite: pGMGUS was a gift from Günther Muth (Addgene plasmid # 115678 ; http://n2t.net/addgene:115678 ; RRID:Addgene_115678)
